>Addgene plasmid #153952 | pDONR223 SARS-CoV-2 S 24nt-del | addgene full sequence | sequence record 300778 | Addgene NGS Result
GTGCACAACAATGGTGACTTCTACAGCGCGGAGAATCTCGCTCTCTCCAGGGGAAGCCGAAGTTTCCAAA
AGGTCGTTGATCAAAGCTCGCCGCGTTGTTTCATCAAGCCTTACGGTCACCGTAACCAGCAAATCAATAT
CACTGTGTGGCTTCAGGCCGCCATCCACTGCGGAGCCGTACAAATGTACGGCCAGCAACGTCGGTTCGAG
ATGGCGCTCGATGACGCCAACTACCTCTGATAGTTGAGTCGATACTTCGGCGATCACCGCTTCCCTCATA
ATGTTTAACTTTGTTTTAGGGCGACTGCCCTGCTGCGTAACATCGTTGCTGCTCCATAACATCAAACATC
GACCCACGGCGTAACGCGCTTGCTGCTTGGATGCCCGAGGCATAGACTGTACCCCAAAAAAACAGTCATA
ACAAGCCATGAAAACCGCCACTGCGCCGTTACCACCGCTGCGTTCGGTCAAGGTTCTGGACCAGTTGCGT
GAGCGCATACGCTACTTGCATTACAGCTTACGAACCGAACAGGCTTATGTCCACTGGGTTCGTGCCTTCA
TCCGTTTCCACGGTGTGCGTCACCCGGCAACCTTGGGTAGCAGCGAAGTCGAGGCATTTCTGTCCTGGCT
GGTCTAGAGGAGGCATGATGATATATTTTTATCTTGTGCAATGTAACATCAGAGATTTTGAGACACGGGC
CAGAGCTGCCAGGAAACAGCTATGACCATGTAATACGACTCACTATAGGGGATATCAGCTGGATGGCAAA
TAATGATTTTATTTTGACTGATAGTGACCTGTTCGTTGCAACAAATTGATAAGCAATGCTTTCTTATAAT
GCCAACTTTGTACAAGAAAGTTGGGTATTAGGTGTAGTGCAGCTTCACACCCTTCAGCACAGGCTCGGAG
TCGTCCTCGTCGAACTTGCAGCAAGATCCGCAAGAGCAGCATCCCTTCAGGCAAGAGCAGCAAGAGGTCA
TGCAGCACAGCATGATGGTCACCATCACGATAGCGATCAGACCAGCGATGAAACCCAGCCAGATGTACCA
GGGCCACTTGATGTACTGCTCGTACTTTCCCAGTTCCTGCAGGTCGATCAGAGATTCGTTCAGGTTCTTG
GCCACCTCGTTCAGTCTGTCGATTTCCTTCTGGATGTTCACCACAGAGGCGTTGATTCCGGAGATGTCTC
CCAGGTCCACGTCTGGAGAGGTGTGGTTCTTGAAGTACTTGTCCAGTTCCTCCTTGAAAGAGTCCAGTTC
TGGCTGCAGTGGGTCGTACACGGTGTTGTTCACGATTCCGATCACCACGTCGCAGTTTCCAGACACGAAG
GTGTTGTCGGTGGTGATGATCTGTGGCTCGTAGAAGTTCCTCTGGGTCACGAACCAGTGGGTTCCGTTAG
ACACGAACACTCCCTCCCTGGGGAAGTGAGCCTTTCCGTCGTGGCAGATAGCTGGGGCGGTGGTGAAGTT
CTTTTCCTGGGCGGGCACGTAGGTCACGTGCAGGAACACCACTCCGTGTGGAGCAGACTGTGGGAAGGAC
ATCAGGTGGTATCCCTTTCCGCAGAAGTCCACCCTCTTAGACTGGCCCAGCACGCATTCGGACATCTTGG
TGGCAGCCAGGTTGGCAGAAGCTCTGATTTCAGCGGCCCTGATCAGCTGCTGGGTCACGTAGGTCTGCAG
AGACTGCAGTCTTCCGGTGATCAGTCTGTCGATCTGCACCTCGGCTTCCACCTTGTCCAGCCTAGACAGG
ATGTCGTTCAGCACAGAGGAGATGGCTCCGAAGTTAGAAGACAGCTGCTTCACCAGGGTGTTCAGGGCCT
GGGCGTTCTGGTTCACCACGTCCTGCAGCTTTCCCAGGGCAGAAGCGGTAGAGGACAGGGAGTCCTGGAT
CTTTCCGATAGCAGAGTTGAACTGGTTAGCGATCAGCTTCTGGTTTTCGTACAGCACGTTCTGGGTCACT
CCGATACCGTTGAAACGGTAGGCCATCTGCATAGCGAATGGGATCTGCAGGGCGGCGCCAGCTCCGAAGG
TCCAACCAGAGGTGATGGTTCCAGCCAGCAGGGCAGAGGTGTACTGGGCGATCATCTCGTCGGTCAGCAG
TGGTGGCAGCACGGTCAGACCGTTGAACTTCTGGGCGCAGATCAGGTCTCTAGCGGCGATGTCTCCCAGG
CAGTCACCGTACTGCTTGATGAAACCGGCGTCGGCCAGGGTCACCTTGTTGAACAGCAGGTCTTCGATGA
AAGACCTCTTAGAGGGCTTAGATGGGTCGGGCAGGATCTGAGAGAAGTTGAATCCTCCGAAGTCCTTGAT
AGGTGGGGTCTTGTATATCTGCTTCACCTGAGCGAACACTTCCTGGGTGTTCTTGTCCTGCTCCACAGCG
ATTCCGGTCAGAGCGCGGTTCAGCTGGGTGCAGAAGCTGCCGTACTGCAGCAGCAGGTTAGAGCATTCGG
TAGAGTCTCCGCAGATGTACATGGTGCAGTCCACGCTGGTCTTGGTCATGCTCACTGGCAGGATTTCGGT
GGTCACAGAGATGGTGAAGTTGGTTGGGATGGCGATAGAGTTGTTGCTGTAAGCCACGCTGTTTTCAGCG
CCCAGGCTCATGGTGTAGGCGATGATGCTCTGAGAGGCGTTGGTCTGGGTCTGGTAAGAAGCGCAGATGC
CAGCTCCGATTGGGATGTCGCATTCGTAGGAGTTGTTCACGTGCTCGGCTCCGATCAGGCAGCCGGCACG
GGTCTGGAACACGTTAGATCCGGTGCTGTACACTCTCCAGGTTGGGGTCAGCTGGTCAGCGTGGATGGCC
ACTGGCACTTCGGTGCAGTTCACGTCCTGGTACAGCACGGCCACCTGGTTGGAGGTGTTGGTTCCTGGGG
TGATCACGCTCACTCCTCCGAAAGAGCAGGGGGTGATGTCCAGGATTTCCAGGGTCTGTGGGTCTCTCAC
AGCGTCGGTGGTGTCGGCGATGTCTCTACCGAACTGCTGGAAAGGCAGGAACTTCTTGTTGGATTCGGTC
AGCACTCCGGTTCCGGTCAGTCCGTTGAAGTTGAAGTTCACGCACTTGTTCTTCACCAGGTTGGTAGACT
TCTTTGGTCCGCACACGGTAGCAGGAGCGTGCAGCAGCTCGAAAGACAGCACCACCACTCTGTATGGCTG
GTATCCCACTCCGTTGGTTGGCTGGAATCCGTAAGACTGCAGAGGGAAGTAGCAGTTGAATCCTTCCACT
CCGTTGCATGGGGTAGATCCAGCCTGGTAGATTTCGGTGCTGATGTCCCTTTCGAAAGGCTTCAGGTTGC
TCTTGCGGAACAGCCTGTACAGGTAGTTGTAGTTGCCTCCCACCTTAGAGTCCAGGTTGTTAGAGTTCCA
AGCGATCACGCAACCGGTGAAGTCGTCTGGCAGCTTGTAGTTGTAGTCGGCGATCTTTCCGGTCTGACCG
GGAGCGATCTGTCTCACTTCGTCTCCTCTGATCACGAAGGAGTCAGCGTACACGTTGGTGAAGCACAGGT
CGTTCAGCTTGGTTGGGGACACGCCGTAGCACTTGAAGGTGGAGAAGGAGGCAGAGTTGTACAGCACAGA
GTAGTCGGCCACGCAGTTGCTGATTCTCTTCCTGTTCCAAGCGTACACGCTGGCGAACCTGGTAGCGTTG
AACACTTCTCCGAATGGGCACAGGTTGGTGATGTTTGGGAATCTCACGATAGACTCGGTGGGCTGCACGC
GGAAGTTGCTGGTCTGGTAGATTCCCTTTTCCACGGTGAAAGACTTCAGGGTGCACTTGGTCTCAGACAG
TGGGTCCAGAGCGCAGTCCACGGCGTCGGTGATGGTGCCGTTTTCGTTGTACTTCAGCAGGAAGGTCCTT
GGCTGCAGGTATCCCACGTAGTAAGCAGCGGCGCCGGCGGTCCATCCAGAGCTGCTGTCGCCTGGGGTCA
GGTAAGACCTGTGCAGAGCCAGCAGGGTCTGGAACCTGGTGATGTTGATGCCGATTGGCAGGTCCACCAG
GGGCTCCAGAGCAGAGAAACCCTGTGGCAGGTCCCTCACCAGGTTGATTGGGGTGTGCTTGCTGTATATC
TTGAAGTAACCGTCGATGTTCTTGAACACGAACTCTCTCAGGTTCTTGAAGTTTCCCTGCTTTCCTTCCA
GGTCCATCAGGAAAGGCTGAGACACGTACTCGAAGGTGCAGTTGTTAGCAGAGCTGTACACCCTGAACTC
GCTTTCCATCCAAGACTTGTTGTTCTTGTGGTAGTACACTCCCAGGAATGGGTCGTTGCAGAACTGGAAC
TCGCACACCTTGATCACCACGTTGGTAGCGTTGTTCACGATCAGCAGAGACTGGGTCTTAGAGTCCAGGG
TGGTTCCGAAGATCCAACCCCTGATGATGTTAGACTTCTCGGTAGAAGCGAAGTACACGCCGTCGTTGAA
TGGCAGCACTGGGTTGTCGAATCTCTTGGTGCCGTTGGTTCCAGACACGTGGATGGCGTGGAACCAGGTC
ACGTTAGAGAAGAATGGCAGGAACAGGTCCTGGGTAGAGTGCAGCACGCTGGATCTGAACACCTTGTCTG
GGTAGTACACGCCCCTGGTGAAGGAGTTGGTGTAGGCAGGTGGCAGCTGGGTTCTGGTGGTCAGGTTCAC
GCACTGGGAGCTCACCAGTGGCAGCAGCACCAGGAACACGAACATGCCAACTTTTTTGTACAAAGTTGGC
ATTATAAAAAAGCATTGCTCATCAATTTGTTGCAACGAACAGGTCACTATCAGTCAAAATAAAATCATTA
TTTGGGGCCCGAGCTTAAGACTGGCCGTCGTTTTACAACGTCGTGACTGGGAAAACATCCATGCTAGCGT
TAACGCGAGAGTAGGGAACTGCCAGGCATCAAATAAAACGAAAGGCTCAGTCGGAAGACTGGGCCTTTCG
TTTTATCTGTTGTTTGTCGGTGAACGCTCTCCTGAGTAGGACAAATCCGCCGGGAGCGGATTTGAACGTT
GTGAAGCAACGGCCCGGAGGGTGGCGGGCAGGACGCCCGCCATAAACTGCCAGGCATCAAACTAAGCAGA
AGGCCATCCTGACGGATGGCCTTTTTGCGTTTCTACAAACTCTTCCTGGCTAGCGGTACGCGTATTAATT
GCGTTGCGCTCACTGCCCGCTTTCCAGTCGGGAAACCTGTCGTGCCAGCTGCATTAATGAATCGGCCAAC
GCGCGGGGAGAGGCGGTTTGCGTATTGGGCGCTCTTCCGCTTCCTCGCTCACTGACTCGCTGCGCTCGGT
CGTTCGGCTGCGGCGAGCGGTATCAGCTCACTCAAAGGCGGTAATACGGTTATCCACAGAATCAGGGGAT
AACGCAGGAAAGAACATGTGAGCAAAAGGCCAGCAAAAGGCCAGGAACCGTAAAAAGGCCGCGTTGCTGG
CGTTTTTCCATAGGCTCCGCCCCCCTGACGAGCATCACAAAAATCGACGCTCAAGTCAGAGGTGGCGAAA
CCCGACAGGACTATAAAGATACCAGGCGTTTCCCCCTGGAAGCTCCCTCGTGCGCTCTCCTGTTCCGACC
CTGCCGCTTACCGGATACCTGTCCGCCTTTCTCCCTTCGGGAAGCGTGGCGCTTTCTCATAGCTCACGCT
GTAGGTATCTCAGTTCGGTGTAGGTCGTTCGCTCCAAGCTGGGCTGTGTGCACGAACCCCCCGTTCAGCC
CGACCGCTGCGCCTTATCCGGTAACTATCGTCTTGAGTCCAACCCGGTAAGACACGACTTATCGCCACTG
GCAGCAGCCACTGGTAACAGGATTAGCAGAGCGAGGTATGTAGGCGGTGCTACAGAGTTCTTGAAGTGGT
GGCCTAACTACGGCTACACTAGAAGAACAGTATTTGGTATCTGCGCTCTGCTGAAGCCAGTTACCTTCGG
AAAAAGAGTTGGTAGCTCTTGATCCGGCAAACAAACCACCGCTGGTAGCGGTGGTTTTTTTGTTTGCAAG
CAGCAGATTACGCGCAGAAAAAAAGGATCTCAAGAAGATCCTTTGATCTTTTCTACGGGGTCTGACGCTC
AGTGGAACGACGCGTAACTCACGTTAAGGGATTTTGGTCATGGGTGGCTCGAGGGTTATTTGCCGACTAC
CTTGGTGATCTCGCCTTTCACGTAGTGGACAAATTCTTCCAACTGATCTGCGCGCGAGGCCAAGCGATCT
TCTTCTTGTCCAAGATAAGCCTGTCTAGCTTCAAGTATGACGGGCTGATACTGGGCCGGCAGGCGCTCCA
TTGCCCAGTCGGCAGCGACATCCTTCGGCGCGATTTTGCCGGTTACTGCGCTGTACCAAATGCGGGACAA
CGTAAGCACTACATTTCGCTCATCGCCAGCCCAGTCGGGCGGCGAGTTCCATAGCGTTAAGGTTTCATTT
AGCGCCTCAAATAGATCCTGTTCAGGAACCGGATCAAAGAGTTCCTCCGCCGCTGGACCTACCAAGGCAA
CGCTATGTTCTCTTGCTTTTGTCAGCAAGATAGCCAGATCAATGTCGATCGTGGCTGGCTCGAAGATACC
TGCAAGAATGTCATTGCGCTGCCATTCTCCAAATTGCAGTTCGCGCTTAGCTGGATAACGCCACGGAATG
ATGTCGTC
Features (pLannotate 1.2.2; 12 found; start..end, strand, type, name):
    286..342     -  CDS            GmR (fragment): gentamycin acetyltransferase; aacC1; confers resistance to gentamycin
    518..541     -  promoter       Pc promoter (fragment): intI1 (promoter lies within the coding sequence); class 1 integron promoter
    731..749     +  promoter       T7 promoter: promoter for bacteriophage T7 RNA polymerase
    767..866     +  protein_bind   attL2: mutant version of attL; recombination site for the Gateway® LR reaction LR Clonase™
    871..4665    -  CDS            S: SPIKE_SARS2 - Experimental evidence at protein level: Swiss-Prot protein existence level 1. [Spike glycoprotein]: May down-regulate host tetherin (BST2) by lysosomal degradation, thereby counteracting its antiviral activity. From Severe acute respiratory syndrome coronavirus 2 (2019-nCoV) (SARS-CoV-2).
   4668..4763    -  protein_bind   attL3: mutant version of attL; recombination site for the Gateway® LR reaction LR Clonase™
   4780..4816    +  CDS            lacZα (fragment): LacZα fragment of β-galactosidase; lacZ fragment
   4863..4906    -  terminator     rrnB T1 terminator: Escherichia coli rrnB; transcription terminator T1 from the E. coli rrnB gene
   5038..5065    +  terminator     rrnB T2 terminator: transcription terminator T2 from the E. coli rrnB gene
   5120..5212    -  CDS            lacI (fragment): lac repressor; lacI; The lac repressor binds to the lac operator to inhibit transcription in E. coli. This inhibition can be relieved by adding lactose or isopropyl-β-D-thiogalactopyranoside (IPTG).
   5395..5983    -  rep_origin     ori: high-copy-number ColE1/pMB1/pBR322/pUC origin of replication
   6076..279     -  CDS            SmR (across the origin): aminoglycoside adenylyltransferase (Murphy, 1985); aadA; confers resistance to spectinomycin and streptomycin
