[The description below was written by a language model from this plasmid's Addgene catalogue record and pLannotate feature annotations shown in this document.]
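Description:
pDONR223 SARS-CoV-2 S 24nt-del is a Gateway-compatible entry clone built in the pDONR223 backbone and propagated in E. coli. It replicates from a high-copy ColE1/pUC-type origin and is selected with spectinomycin through the aadA (SmR) aminoglycoside adenylyltransferase gene. The sequenced plasmid is 6,588 nt. Short annotated fragments of gentamicin resistance, the class 1 integron Pc promoter, lacZα and lacI appear to be backbone remnants rather than functional elements. The rrnB T1 and T2 terminators lie next to the cloning region, where such terminators usually shield an insert from read-through transcription.

The payload is the spike glycoprotein (S) coding sequence of SARS-CoV-2 isolate Wuhan-Hu-1, carrying many synonymous changes from codon optimization. It also bears a 24-nucleotide deletion that was identified in a genomic analysis of the virus, giving a recorded insert size of 3,798 bp. The record does not state where in S the deletion lies or what its functional consequence is. The ORF is flanked by two attL recombination sites. The automated annotation labels them attL2 and attL3, although a pDONR223 entry clone would normally be expected to carry attL1 and attL2, so the attL3 call may be an annotation artefact. A T7 promoter sits outside one att site, but the entry vector has no dedicated eukaryotic expression promoter for the insert.

The clone acts as a shuttle. An LR Clonase reaction transfers the S variant ORF into any compatible Gateway destination vector for expression, tagging or interaction studies. The plasmid belongs to a collection of SARS-CoV-2 coding regions assembled as a flexible resource.
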