Addgene plasmid #153952: pDONR223 SARS-CoV-2 S 24nt-del
Purpose: Gateway-compatible Entry vector, with insert of S CDS bearing a 24nt deletion from SARS-CoV-2 genomic analysis in Davidson et al. 2020
Depositing lab: Fritz Roth. Depositing organization: Sinai Health System. Publication: A Comprehensive, Flexible Collection of SARS-CoV-2 Coding Regions. Kim DK, Knapp JJ, Kuang D, Chawla A, Cassonnet P, Lee H, Sheykhkarimli D, Samavarchi-Tehrani P, Abdouni H, Rayhan A, Li R, Pogoutse O, Coyaud E, van der Werf S, Demeret C, Gingras AC, Taipale M, Raught B, Jacob Y, Roth FP. G3 (Bethesda). 2020 Aug 6. pii: g3.120.401554. doi: 10.1534/g3.120.401554. PubMed 32763951.
Backbone
  Vector backbone: pDONR223
  Backbone manufacturer: Rual et al, Genome Res. 14:2128-2135, 2004.
  Backbone size w/o insert (bp): 5005
  Vector type: Gateway-compatible Entry vector
Growth in bacteria
  Bacterial resistance: Spectinomycin, 50 μg/mL
  Growth temperature: 37°C
  Growth strain: DH5alpha
  Copy number: Unknown
Gene/Insert
  Gene/Insert name: S
  Species: SARS-CoV-2 isolate Wuhan-Hu-1
  Insert size (bp): 3798
  Mutation: Many synonymous changes due to codon optimization
  Entrez Gene: S (a.k.a. GU280_gp02, spike glycoprotein)
  Cloning method: Gateway Cloning
  Sequencing primers: 5′ AGAACAAGTGCGTGAACTTC; 3′ M13R
Terms and licenses: Academic/Nonprofit Terms; Industry Terms
Depositor comments: Kim et al. 2020 can be accessed at https://doi.org/10.1016/j.cell.2020.04.011
How to cite: pDONR223 SARS-CoV-2 S 24nt-del was a gift from Fritz Roth (Addgene plasmid # 153952 ; http://n2t.net/addgene:153952 ; RRID:Addgene_153952)
