>Addgene plasmid #153952 | pDONR223 SARS-CoV-2 S 24nt-del | depositor partial sequence | sequence record 297690 | Inserted CDS with stop codon
ATGTTCGTGTTCCTGGTGCTGCTGCCACTGGTGAGCTCCCAGTGCGTGAACCTGACCACCAGAACCCAGC
TGCCACCTGCCTACACCAACTCCTTCACCAGGGGCGTGTACTACCCAGACAAGGTGTTCAGATCCAGCGT
GCTGCACTCTACCCAGGACCTGTTCCTGCCATTCTTCTCTAACGTGACCTGGTTCCACGCCATCCACGTG
TCTGGAACCAACGGCACCAAGAGATTCGACAACCCAGTGCTGCCATTCAACGACGGCGTGTACTTCGCTT
CTACCGAGAAGTCTAACATCATCAGGGGTTGGATCTTCGGAACCACCCTGGACTCTAAGACCCAGTCTCT
GCTGATCGTGAACAACGCTACCAACGTGGTGATCAAGGTGTGCGAGTTCCAGTTCTGCAACGACCCATTC
CTGGGAGTGTACTACCACAAGAACAACAAGTCTTGGATGGAAAGCGAGTTCAGGGTGTACAGCTCTGCTA
ACAACTGCACCTTCGAGTACGTGTCTCAGCCTTTCCTGATGGACCTGGAAGGAAAGCAGGGAAACTTCAA
GAACCTGAGAGAGTTCGTGTTCAAGAACATCGACGGTTACTTCAAGATATACAGCAAGCACACCCCAATC
AACCTGGTGAGGGACCTGCCACAGGGTTTCTCTGCTCTGGAGCCCCTGGTGGACCTGCCAATCGGCATCA
ACATCACCAGGTTCCAGACCCTGCTGGCTCTGCACAGGTCTTACCTGACCCCAGGCGACAGCAGCTCTGG
ATGGACCGCCGGCGCCGCTGCTTACTACGTGGGATACCTGCAGCCAAGGACCTTCCTGCTGAAGTACAAC
GAAAACGGCACCATCACCGACGCCGTGGACTGCGCTCTGGACCCACTGTCTGAGACCAAGTGCACCCTGA
AGTCTTTCACCGTGGAAAAGGGAATCTACCAGACCAGCAACTTCCGCGTGCAGCCCACCGAGTCTATCGT
GAGATTCCCAAACATCACCAACCTGTGCCCATTCGGAGAAGTGTTCAACGCTACCAGGTTCGCCAGCGTG
TACGCTTGGAACAGGAAGAGAATCAGCAACTGCGTGGCCGACTACTCTGTGCTGTACAACTCTGCCTCCT
TCTCCACCTTCAAGTGCTACGGCGTGTCCCCAACCAAGCTGAACGACCTGTGCTTCACCAACGTGTACGC
TGACTCCTTCGTGATCAGAGGAGACGAAGTGAGACAGATCGCTCCCGGTCAGACCGGAAAGATCGCCGAC
TACAACTACAAGCTGCCAGACGACTTCACCGGTTGCGTGATCGCTTGGAACTCTAACAACCTGGACTCTA
AGGTGGGAGGCAACTACAACTACCTGTACAGGCTGTTCCGCAAGAGCAACCTGAAGCCTTTCGAAAGGGA
CATCAGCACCGAAATCTACCAGGCTGGATCTACCCCATGCAACGGAGTGGAAGGATTCAACTGCTACTTC
CCTCTGCAGTCTTACGGATTCCAGCCAACCAACGGAGTGGGATACCAGCCATACAGAGTGGTGGTGCTGT
CTTTCGAGCTGCTGCACGCTCCTGCTACCGTGTGCGGACCAAAGAAGTCTACCAACCTGGTGAAGAACAA
GTGCGTGAACTTCAACTTCAACGGACTGACCGGAACCGGAGTGCTGACCGAATCCAACAAGAAGTTCCTG
CCTTTCCAGCAGTTCGGTAGAGACATCGCCGACACCACCGACGCTGTGAGAGACCCACAGACCCTGGAAA
TCCTGGACATCACCCCCTGCTCTTTCGGAGGAGTGAGCGTGATCACCCCAGGAACCAACACCTCCAACCA
GGTGGCCGTGCTGTACCAGGACGTGAACTGCACCGAAGTGCCAGTGGCCATCCACGCTGACCAGCTGACC
CCAACCTGGAGAGTGTACAGCACCGGATCTAACGTGTTCCAGACCCGTGCCGGCTGCCTGATCGGAGCCG
AGCACGTGAACAACTCCTACGAATGCGACATCCCAATCGGAGCTGGCATCTGCGCTTCTTACCAGACCCA
GACCAACGCCTCTCAGAGCATCATCGCCTACACCATGAGCCTGGGCGCTGAAAACAGCGTGGCTTACAGC
AACAACTCTATCGCCATCCCAACCAACTTCACCATCTCTGTGACCACCGAAATCCTGCCAGTGAGCATGA
CCAAGACCAGCGTGGACTGCACCATGTACATCTGCGGAGACTCTACCGAATGCTCTAACCTGCTGCTGCA
GTACGGCAGCTTCTGCACCCAGCTGAACCGCGCTCTGACCGGAATCGCTGTGGAGCAGGACAAGAACACC
CAGGAAGTGTTCGCTCAGGTGAAGCAGATATACAAGACCCCACCTATCAAGGACTTCGGAGGATTCAACT
TCTCTCAGATCCTGCCCGACCCATCTAAGCCCTCTAAGAGGTCTTTCATCGAAGACCTGCTGTTCAACAA
GGTGACCCTGGCCGACGCCGGTTTCATCAAGCAGTACGGTGACTGCCTGGGAGACATCGCCGCTAGAGAC
CTGATCTGCGCCCAGAAGTTCAACGGTCTGACCGTGCTGCCACCACTGCTGACCGACGAGATGATCGCCC
AGTACACCTCTGCCCTGCTGGCTGGAACCATCACCTCTGGTTGGACCTTCGGAGCTGGCGCCGCCCTGCA
GATCCCATTCGCTATGCAGATGGCCTACCGTTTCAACGGTATCGGAGTGACCCAGAACGTGCTGTACGAA
AACCAGAAGCTGATCGCTAACCAGTTCAACTCTGCTATCGGAAAGATCCAGGACTCCCTGTCCTCTACCG
CTTCTGCCCTGGGAAAGCTGCAGGACGTGGTGAACCAGAACGCCCAGGCCCTGAACACCCTGGTGAAGCA
GCTGTCTTCTAACTTCGGAGCCATCTCCTCTGTGCTGAACGACATCCTGTCTAGGCTGGACAAGGTGGAA
GCCGAGGTGCAGATCGACAGACTGATCACCGGAAGACTGCAGTCTCTGCAGACCTACGTGACCCAGCAGC
TGATCAGGGCCGCTGAAATCAGAGCTTCTGCCAACCTGGCTGCCACCAAGATGTCCGAATGCGTGCTGGG
CCAGTCTAAGAGGGTGGACTTCTGCGGAAAGGGATACCACCTGATGTCCTTCCCACAGTCTGCTCCACAC
GGAGTGGTGTTCCTGCACGTGACCTACGTGCCCGCCCAGGAAAAGAACTTCACCACCGCCCCAGCTATCT
GCCACGACGGAAAGGCTCACTTCCCCAGGGAGGGAGTGTTCGTGTCTAACGGAACCCACTGGTTCGTGAC
CCAGAGGAACTTCTACGAGCCACAGATCATCACCACCGACAACACCTTCGTGTCTGGAAACTGCGACGTG
GTGATCGGAATCGTGAACAACACCGTGTACGACCCACTGCAGCCAGAACTGGACTCTTTCAAGGAGGAAC
TGGACAAGTACTTCAAGAACCACACCTCTCCAGACGTGGACCTGGGAGACATCTCCGGAATCAACGCCTC
TGTGGTGAACATCCAGAAGGAAATCGACAGACTGAACGAGGTGGCCAAGAACCTGAACGAATCTCTGATC
GACCTGCAGGAACTGGGAAAGTACGAGCAGTACATCAAGTGGCCCTGGTACATCTGGCTGGGTTTCATCG
CTGGTCTGATCGCTATCGTGATGGTGACCATCATGCTGTGCTGCATGACCTCTTGCTGCTCTTGCCTGAA
GGGATGCTGCTCTTGCGGATCTTGCTGCAAGTTCGACGAGGACGACTCCGAGCCTGTGCTGAAGGGTGTG
AAGCTGCACTACACCTAA
